Addgene plasmid #19007: pGEX-p47PX(aa2-132)
Depositing lab: Michael Yaffe. Depositing organization: Massachusetts Institute of Technology. Publication: The PX domains of p47phox and p40phox bind to lipid products of PI(3)K. Kanai F, Liu H, Field SJ, Akbary H, Matsuo T, Brown GE, Cantley LC, Yaffe MB. Nat Cell Biol. 2001 Jul . 3(7):675-8. 10.1038/35083070 PubMed 11433300.
Backbone
  Vector backbone: pGEX4T1
  Backbone size w/o insert (bp): 4969
  Vector type: Bacterial Expression
Growth in bacteria
  Bacterial resistance: Ampicillin, 100 μg/mL
  Growth temperature: 37°C
  Growth strain: DH5alpha
  Copy number: High Copy
Gene/Insert
  Gene/Insert name: p47phox (alt name: NADPH oxidase subunit)
  Species: H. sapiens (human)
  Insert size (bp): 390
  Mutation: aa2-132 (PX domains)
  Entrez Gene: NCF1 (a.k.a. CGD1, NCF1A, NOXO2, SH3PXD1A, p47phox)
  Tag / fusion protein: GST (N terminal on backbone)
  Cloning method: Restriction Enzyme
  Sequencing primers: 5′ pGEX-5
Terms and licenses: Academic/Nonprofit Terms; Industry Terms: Not Available to Industry
How to cite: pGEX-p47PX(aa2-132) was a gift from Michael Yaffe (Addgene plasmid # 19007 ; http://n2t.net/addgene:19007 ; RRID:Addgene_19007)
