[The description below was written by a language model from this plasmid's Addgene catalogue record.]
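Description:
pGEX-p47PX(aa2-132) is a bacterial expression plasmid built on the pGEX4T1 backbone (4969 bp without insert) for producing a glutathione S-transferase fusion of the PX domain of human p47phox in E. coli. It is a high-copy plasmid selected with ampicillin. No feature table accompanies the record, so the promoter and origin are not explicitly listed. Vectors of the pGEX-4T series generally drive expression from the IPTG-inducible tac promoter, carry a lacI repressor gene, and place a thrombin cleavage site between GST and the cloned fragment, but none of these elements is confirmed for this construct by the information given.

The insert is a roughly 390 bp fragment of NCF1, the gene encoding p47phox, a subunit of the NADPH oxidase. It covers amino acids 2 to 132, the region corresponding to the PX (phox homology) domain. It was introduced by restriction enzyme cloning downstream of the backbone-encoded GST, so the tag sits at the N terminus of the expressed protein. This allows the fusion protein to be purified on glutathione resin and the isolated domain to be used in in vitro binding experiments.

The associated publication concerns binding of the PX domains of p47phox and p40phox to lipid products of PI 3-kinase. The construct is therefore suited to generating recombinant PX domain for phosphoinositide-binding assays and related biochemical studies of how this oxidase subunit is targeted to membranes.
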