>Addgene plasmid #19007 | pGEX-p47PX(aa2-132) | addgene partial sequence | sequence record 22705 | pGEX-5 5'-GGGCTGGCAAGCCACGTTTGGTG-3'
ATCTCAATCGGATCTGGTTCGCGTGGATCCGGGGACACCTTCATCCGTCACATCGCCCTGCTGGGCTTTG
AGAAGCGCTTCGTACCCAGCCAGCACTATGTGTACATGTTCCTGGTGAAATGGCAGGACCTGTCGGAGAA
GGTGGTCTACCGGCGCTTCACCGAGATCTACGAGTTCCATAAAACCTTAAAAGAAATGTTCCCTATTGAG
GCAGGGGCGATCAATCCAGAGAACAGGATCATCCCCCACCTCCCAGCTCCCAAGTGGTTTGACGGGCAGC
GGGCCGCCGAGAACCGCCAGGGCACACTTACCGAGTACTGCAGCACGCTCATGAGCCTGCCCACCAAGAT
CTCCCGCTGTCCCCACCTCCTCGACTTCTTCAAGGTGCGCCCTGATGACCTCAAGCTCCCCACGGACAAC
CAGACATGAGAATTCCCGGGTCGACTCGAGCGGCCGCATCGTGACTGACTGACGATCTGCCTCGCGCGTT
TCGGTGATGACGGTGAAAACCTCTGACACATGCAGCTCCCGGAGACGGTCACAGCTTGTCTGTAAGCGGA
TGCCGGGAGCAGACAAGCCCGTCAGGGCGCGTCAGCGGGTGTTGGCGGGTGTCGGGGCGCAGCCATGACC
CAGTCACGTAGCGATAGCGGAGTGTATAATTCTTGAAGACGAAAGGGCCTCGTGATACGCCTATTTTTAT
AGGTTAATGTCATGATAATAATGGTTTCTNAGACGTCAGGTGGCACTTTTCGGGGAANTGTGCGCGAAAC
CCTATTTGTTTATTTTGNAATACATNCAATATGTTCCGCTCTGAGAAN
